Addgene plasmid #86713: pBN42
Purpose: C. elegans injection marker
Depositing lab: Peter Askjaer. Depositing organization: Centro Andaluz de Biologia del Desarrollo (CABD). Publication: Inner nuclear membrane protein LEM-2 is required for correct nuclear separation and morphology in C. elegans. Morales-Martinez A, Dobrzynska A, Askjaer P. J Cell Sci. 2015 Mar 15;128(6):1090-6. doi: 10.1242/jcs.164202. Epub 2015 Feb 4. PubMed 25653391.
Backbone
  Vector backbone: pPD49.83
  Vector type: Worm Expression
Growth in bacteria
  Bacterial resistance: Ampicillin, 100 μg/mL
  Growth temperature: 37°C
  Growth strain: DH5alpha
  Copy number: High Copy
Gene/Insert
  Gene/Insert name: Pmyo-3::GFP
  Species: C. elegans (nematode)
  Cloning method: Restriction Enzyme; 5′ cloning site unknown (unknown if destroyed); 3′ cloning site unknown (unknown if destroyed)
  Sequencing primers: 5′ unknown
Terms and licenses: Academic/Nonprofit Terms; Industry Terms: Not Available to Industry
How to cite: pBN42 was a gift from Peter Askjaer (Addgene plasmid # 86713 ; http://n2t.net/addgene:86713 ; RRID:Addgene_86713)
