[The description below was written by a language model from this plasmid's Addgene catalogue record and pLannotate feature annotations shown in this document.]
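Description:
pBN42 is a C. elegans expression plasmid built on the pPD49.83 worm vector backbone and intended as a co-injection marker for transgenesis. It is maintained in E. coli as a high-copy plasmid through a ColE1/pUC-type origin and selected with ampicillin via the β-lactamase gene and its native promoter. The 6.7 kb sequence also carries typical cloning-vector remnants: fragments of the pBR322 bom and rop regions, a piece of the pUC multiple cloning site, and a lac promoter/operator/CAP-site block with a lacI fragment. None of these has a stated role in the worm.

The payload is recorded as Pmyo-3::GFP, that is, the promoter of the C. elegans myo-3 gene (a body-wall muscle myosin heavy chain) driving green fluorescent protein. The automated annotation detects the reporter as an Aequorea victoria-derived GFP variant on the reverse strand. The roughly 2.5 kb unannotated stretch upstream of it in that orientation is where the myo-3 promoter would be expected, although the feature table does not label it. A short match to C. elegans aex-5 lies downstream of GFP, in the region where a 3′ UTR would normally sit, but no 3′ UTR or terminator is annotated and the record does not explain this fragment. The cloning sites used to assemble the insert are not recorded.

In practice, a plasmid of this kind is mixed with the construct of interest during gonad microinjection. Green fluorescence in body-wall muscle then identifies progeny that carry the injected DNA and helps distinguish extrachromosomal arrays from animals that have lost them, for example when screening for integrated transgenes.
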