Features (pLannotate 1.2.2; 12 found; start..end, strand, type, name):
    189..777     -  rep_origin     ori: high-copy-number ColE1/pMB1/pBR322/pUC origin of replication
    948..1808    -  CDS            AmpR: β-lactamase; bla; confers resistance to ampicillin, carbenicillin, and related antibiotics
   1809..1913    -  promoter       AmpR promoter: bla
   2011..2110    -  misc_feature   bom (fragment): basis of mobility region from pBR322
   2212..2247    -  CDS            rop (fragment): Rop protein, which maintains plasmids at low copy number; rop
   2374..2526    -  CDS            aex-5 (fragment): AEX5_CAEEL - Also known as kpc-3 From Caenorhabditis elegans.
   3057..3917    -  CDS            sg25: sg25 is a basic (constitutively fluorescent) green fluorescent protein published in 1997, derived from Aequorea victoria.
   6437..6455    +  misc_feature   MCS (fragment): pUC18/19 multiple cloning site
   6492..6508    -  protein_bind   lac operator: The lac repressor binds to the lac operator to inhibit transcription in E. coli. This inhibition can be relieved by adding lactose or isopropyl-β-D-thiogalactopyranoside (IPTG). lac repressor encoded by lacI
   6516..6546    -  promoter       lac promoter: promoter for the E. coli lac operon
   6561..6582    -  protein_bind   CAP binding site: CAP binding activates transcription in the presence of cAMP. E. coli catabolite activator protein
   6595..6       -  CDS            lacI (fragment) (across the origin): lac repressor; lacI; The lac repressor binds to the lac operator to inhibit transcription in E. coli. This inhibition can be relieved by adding lactose or isopropyl-β-D-thiogalactopyranoside (IPTG).
>Addgene plasmid #86713 | pBN42 | addgene full sequence | sequence record 171412 | Addgene NGS Result
GGGCGCTCTTCCGCTTCCTCGCTCACTGACTCGCTGCGCTCGGTCGTTCGGCTGCGGCGAGCGGTATCAG
CTCACTCAAAGGCGGTAATACGGTTATCCACAGAATCAGGGGATAACGCAGGAAAGAACATGTGAGCAAA
AGGCCAGCAAAAGGCCAGGAACCGTAAAAAGGCCGCGTTGCTGGCGTTTTTCCATAGGCTCCGCCCCCCT
GACGAGCATCACAAAAATCGACGCTCAAGTCAGAGGTGGCGAAACCCGACAGGACTATAAAGATACCAGG
CGTTTCCCCCTGGAAGCTCCCTCGTGCGCTCTCCTGTTCCGACCCTGCCGCTTACCGGATACCTGTCCGC
CTTTCTCCCTTCGGGAAGCGTGGCGCTTTCTCATAGCTCACGCTGTAGGTATCTCAGTTCGGTGTAGGTC
GTTCGCTCCAAGCTGGGCTGTGTGCACGAACCCCCCGTTCAGCCCGACCGCTGCGCCTTATCCGGTAACT
ATCGTCTTGAGTCCAACCCGGTAAGACACGACTTATCGCCACTGGCAGCAGCCACTGGTAACAGGATTAG
CAGAGCGAGGTATGTAGGCGGTGCTACAGAGTTCTTGAAGTGGTGGCCTAACTACGGCTACACTAGAAGA
ACAGTATTTGGTATCTGCGCTCTGCTGAAGCCAGTTACCTTCGGAAAAAGAGTTGGTAGCTCTTGATCCG
GCAAACAAACCACCGCTGGTAGCGGTGGTTTTTTTGTTTGCAAGCAGCAGATTACGCGCAGAAAAAAAGG
ATCTCAAGAAGATCCTTTGATCTTTTCTACGGGGTCTGACGCTCAGTGGAACGAAAACTCACGTTAAGGG
ATTTTGGTCATGAGATTATCAAAAAGGATCTTCACCTAGATCCTTTTAAATTAAAAATGAAGTTTTAAAT
CAATCTAAAGTATATATGAGTAAACTTGGTCTGACAGTTACCAATGCTTAATCAGTGAGGCACCTATCTC
AGCGATCTGTCTATTTCGTTCATCCATAGTTGCCTGACTCCCCGTCGTGTAGATAACTACGATACGGGAG
GGCTTACCATCTGGCCCCAGTGCTGCAATGATACCGCGAGACCCACGCTCACCGGCTCCAGATTTATCAG
CAATAAACCAGCCAGCCGGAAGGGCCGAGCGCAGAAGTGGTCCTGCAACTTTATCCGCCTCCATCCAGTC
TATTAATTGTTGCCGGGAAGCTAGAGTAAGTAGTTCGCCAGTTAATAGTTTGCGCAACGTTGTTGCCATT
GCTACAGGCATCGTGGTGTCACGCTCGTCGTTTGGTATGGCTTCATTCAGCTCCGGTTCCCAACGATCAA
GGCGAGTTACATGATCCCCCATGTTGTGCAAAAAAGCGGTTAGCTCCTTCGGTCCTCCGATCGTTGTCAG
AAGTAAGTTGGCCGCAGTGTTATCACTCATGGTTATGGCAGCACTGCATAATTCTCTTACTGTCATGCCA
TCCGTAAGATGCTTTTCTGTGACTGGTGAGTACTCAACCAAGTCATTCTGAGAATAGTGTATGCGGCGAC
CGAGTTGCTCTTGCCCGGCGTCAATACGGGATAATACCGCGCCACATAGCAGAACTTTAAAAGTGCTCAT
CATTGGAAAACGTTCTTCGGGGCGAAAACTCTCAAGGATCTTACCGCTGTTGAGATCCAGTTCGATGTAA
CCCACTCGTGCACCCAACTGATCTTCAGCATCTTTTACTTTCACCAGCGTTTCTGGGTGAGCAAAAACAG
GAAGGCAAAATGCCGCAAAAAAGGGAATAAGGGCGACACGGAAATGTTGAATACTCATACTCTTCCTTTT
TCAATATTATTGAAGCATTTATCAGGGTTATTGTCTCATGAGCGGATACATATTTGAATGTATTTAGAAA
AATAAACAAATAGGGGTTCCGCGCACATTTCCCCGAAAAGTGCCACCTGACGTCTAAGAAACCATTATTA
TCATGACATTAACCTATAAAAATAGGCGTATCACGAGGCCCTTAAGGCCGCCTGATGCGGTATTTTCTCC
TTACGCATCTGTGCGGTATTTCACACCGCATATGGTGCACTCTCAGTACAATCTGCTCTGATGCCGCATA
GTTAAGCCAGCCCCGACACCCGCCAACACCCGCTGACGCGCCCTGACGGGCTTGTCTGCTCCCGGCATCC
GCTTACAGACAAGCTGTGACCGTCTCCGGGAGCTGCATGTGTCAGAGGTTTTCACCGTCATCACCGAAAC
GCGCGAGACGAAAGGGCCCGTACGGCCGACTAGTAGAAACAGTTATGTTTGGTATATTGGGAATGTATTC
TGTCATTTAAGGCAAAAACCCCATAGACACTACTCCACTTTCAAATTATCAACTTCTACTCACCTTCCAC
TGAGCCTCAAACCCAAACCTTCTTCCGATCTTTCTTGCATCGTGCTCATCAATACTTGTGATTTTAGCAA
GAAAAACGCCGTCCTCGAAATCTTGACAAACAATAGGGGAAACCCCAAAAAGCAAAAGCAGGAAAATTAA
TTTCATAAACTTTCACTTGATTGAAAAATTCCAAAAATACTCCAAAACTTTTTCACGATGAGCATGATTT
GACGTCATGAGAGGCCCAGACGTGCGAAGAAATAAAAATTGCGGTCATAAACTGAAACGTAACATATGAT
AAGGTATTTTGTGTGCGGTTTTTTCTATGATGTTTCAAAAAAATTTATCAGAAGTAAAAAACATAAGAAG
TGTACACAGAACATTGTGTAGATTTTGGGATAGAATTATTATTAATGGGGGGAGGGAGCACAATTTTTTT
CGACTTTTTATTACGAATTAATTCTATTTTTGAATCTACACAATTTCATTGTTAGAGGTGACTTAAAAGA
AGCTAAAAAACAAAGAAATTAAGAGAAGTTTTTTGATAATAACAAAAATAGGGGGTGGGAGCACAGGGAG
AAAGAGCATGTAGGGATGTTGAAGAGTAATTGGACTTAGAAGTCAGAGGCACGGGCGCGAGATGGCGATC
TGATGACAGCGGCCGATGCGGAGCTCCACCGATCCCCCGGGCATTTGTATAGTTCATCCATGCCATGTGT
AATCCCAGCAGCTGTTACAAACTCAAGAAGGACCATGTGGTCTCTCTTTTCGTTGGGATCTTTCGAAAGG
GCAGATTGTGTGGACAGGTAATGGTTGTCTGGTAAAAGGACAGGGCCATCGCCAATTGGAGTATTTTGTT
GATAATGGTCTGCTAGTTGAACGCTTCCATCTTCAATGTTGTGTCTAATTTTGAAGTTCTGAAAATTTAA
ATCAGATTAGTTAGTTAGTAAAATCATGTTTAAACTTACAACTTTGATTCCATTCTTTTGTTTGTCTGCC
ATGATGTATACATTGTGTGAGTTATAGTTGTATTCCAATTTGTGTCCAAGAATGTTTCCATCTTCTTTAA
AATCAATACCTTTTAACTCGATTCTATTAACAAGGGTATCACCTTCAAACTTGACTTCAGCACCTGAAAA
TTTAAATATGTATGGTTAGTTAGTACCGAACTGTTTAAACTTACGTGTCTTGTAGTTCCCGTCATCTTTG
AAAAATATAGTTCTTTCCTGTACATAACCTTCGGGCATGGCACTCTTGAAAAAGTCATGCCGTTTCATAT
GATCTGGGTATCTCGAGAAGCATTGAACACCATAACAGAAAGTAGTGACAAGTGTTGGCTGAAAATTTAA
ATAATCAGGGTTAGTTAGTATATATATGTTTAAACTTACCCATGGAACAGGTAGTTTTCCAGTAGTGCAA
ATAAATTTAAGGGTAAGTTTTCCGTATGTTGCATCACCTTCACCCTCTCCACTGACAGAAAATTTGTGCC
CATTAACATCACCATCTAATTCAACAAGAATTGGGACAACTCCAGTGAAAAGTTCTTCTCCTTTACTCAT
TTTTTCTACCGGTACCTTCTAGATGGATCTAGTGGTCGTGGGTTTGATGGCTCCCTGCCCTGAAAATTAG
ACGGTAAAAGTGGAAGAAGAAGCTGGTTGACAAGCAAAGAATCCAAACGAAATGTGAGAAACAATTGAAA
TAAAATAGGAAAAAGAAAAATGGAACACTGCTTTTCAGAGATAAAAAAGTTATAGACATTGCTATAAGTT
TTTGGAGAACAATGGTAAAGCGTGGTGAGAAGTTTTAGGTTTCAATGGGATTTGAAAGATGAGAGAAGGT
ATTGAAAAGGGACCTCAATCATCTTTTTGTGCCGTTTTCATAGCATCAAAAACCAGAAGCATGCTTCTTC
TTCTTCTTCTTCTTATGTTTCTTCTTATCCTCCCACTCCGGTAGGCTCTCCTCCAATATCAATTGAATTG
TATTGAGCCTTCGGAGCGAGTTGTGGGGGAGCAACAGAATCTATACAACACGCACACACATCATCGTTGA
AGATAAAGAAGAAGAAAACGGAATCCCGGGAGCTATCCCGCCCTCTCTGCACTCTCTCTCTAATATTCTA
TTCTTGCTCTTCTATTTTCACTTCGGGAGCCCAACCAACACCTACCCTCCTTCGTTTTCCGATGAACTTG
TGTTTAGAGACATAGAGATATCAGAGAAGGGACACAAATTTTGTTTTTAACAAATCGCCGAGAAATTTGA
AGAAAGGTGATGAAAAACTGGGTGCTATTGTTAGCCAGTGGGGAATGTAACTGGGAATACCCTAGGGTTA
TGAAACTTTTCAGTTCTTACACAGGTAAAGCTGGATTTTCCAAATCATCAATCGGTTCCTCTGCAGTCTC
GATTAAAATATTTGATATTTTCGTCAGGGATTTTGAAGACAAAAAGTTACTTTTTTCAAAAAAATGTAAA
ACTGTAAAAGGTAAAAATTTAATAGTTGGAAATATGTGATAACAGAGACGTTTACCTGATGGCAGGAGGT
GTGATCCATTATATTCCATTATATTCGCGCACTCTTAACATTACACTAGTGCTATCTGAACAGTTGCGAA
GAAGATCACAACAACAGTTTCAGATTTCAAGTTTTCCTGATTGCGCACCGTGTTGTTCATTTAACCATGT
TTAAAATTAAATATGAAATAAGGTGCTTTGAATAATTTTTAACGATGCTTGAAAAATAACTTCTTCTACA
AAAATGGTTAATTTCTATGTACAATTTTTCTTTTATAAATTATACTGACTCTCAAACCCATTTTTCTGTT
CTTTGTTTTCTGTTTTTCATATTTTCTCGACTTGACTGTTTTGCACCCCCTCTGCAATCATTTTTGTTGA
CCCATACGTTGCCATCACGTACCAAGTCCAAGCTATGGTATCTGTTAGCAACAGTTGTCACTAATCACAT
GGCTCTTTTTCTCTGTTTTTATTCATTTTCTTCAGTATCTCGTGAAGAAAACAATGTGTTGATTGGTCTT
TCAATTCTTGCAACAGATGCATTAGATTCAGGGCGCCGGAAGTGCAAGAAGTGGGCGCTAGTGAAGAATT
GAAAAATATGCCAAACATCTGGATAAAAATAAAAAATTAACTTGCAGATAAAGAAAAAACATTGTGGTTG
ATCAGAAATGATAATTGGTTGGAAGCCAAACTTTAACGTTGGTTGACCAAAAATACATTGAACTAATTGG
GTTATTCGTGAAATTAAAACGTATATTTCAGTGCACTTTTTGACTAATTGTAACCTGAAAAATATATATG
TATTCCAGAACAGTTTTTGACCTTCTTACTCTTAGAAATCTTAAATATGTATTGAAAAATTGAAATGATC
GTAACACAGTCAGTTTGGCCATACTATTTTTTTGGGTTCTAAAGTCAGCGGAGCGAAGCTGATTGCTGAA
TTTTTTGAGCACAATACCCAATATGTACTTCGTGAGTTCCGAAAACATATGAAATGTAACGAAACTTGAA
GATCTAGTTCATCACATAATCCTGAAAACACTGATTGTGAAAAAGCAATCACACACAAAACTCAAAATCG
GCCACCATAAACCTTTTTGCGGCCAGACCCTTTTGAATTAATCTGTGTGCCTTTAAGAACGCGTTTCAGA
AATTGCAAATATACAATTCTATATCATTCAAATAGCATCTGTTCAATGATCGGTAGTTTCAGAACATATT
CCAAAGATCAATTGTCATTTTAGAACTGATAATTAAACTTTCTTCACCTACTTCTATTTTCAGGAGATTA
GTATTTTAAGAACTATGACGTAGTGGAATGTAAAACTATGGCACGTGACAAATTATGCAGTTAATTACAG
AATAATCTCTAATTAGCCTGCACTTTTATTTTCGAAAGAAATACTCATGTTTTGTCGGGAAAATTATTTT
ATTCAAGAACTTATTATAGCCGGCAGTGATAGAGTACAGGTTAAAATAAATTACTGAAAATATATGTCAA
CCTGATCTTTGTTGCAGCCTTATCAAGCAAAATTCAAAATTAACGAAAACAGAGACTATAATCACTCCTG
CAGGCATGCAAGCTTGGCGTAATCATGGTCATAGCTGTTTCCTGTGTGAAATTGTTATCCGCTCACAATT
CCACACAACATACGAGCCGGAAGCATAAAGTGTAAAGCCTGGGGTGCCTAATGAGTGAGCTAACTCACAT
TAATTGCGTTGCGCTCACTGCCCGCTTTCCAGTCGGGAAACCTGTCGTGCCAGCTGCATTAATGAATCGG
CCAACGCGCGGGGAGAGGCGGTTTGCGTATT
